Addgene plasmid #90233: pLentiPGK Puro DEST p38KTRClover
Purpose: *Please note that the depositor recommends using Addgene Plasmid 59152 instead.* Lentiviral vector to express p38 KTR mClover under PGK promoter (With Puromycin Resistance).
Depositing lab: Markus Covert. Depositing organization: Stanford University. Publication: Live-cell measurements of kinase activity in single cells using translocation reporters. Kudo T, Jeknic S, Macklin DN, Akhter S, Hughey JJ, Regot S, Covert MW. Nat Protoc. 2018 Jan;13(1):155-169. doi: 10.1038/nprot.2017.128. Epub 2017 Dec 21. PubMed 29266096.
Backbone
  Vector backbone: pLENTI PGK Puro DEST (w529-2)
  Backbone manufacturer: Eric Campeau Lab (Addgene Plasmid 19068)
  Vector type: Mammalian Expression, Lentiviral
  Selectable markers: Puromycin
Growth in bacteria
  Bacterial resistance: Ampicillin, 50 μg/mL
  Growth temperature: 30°C
  Growth strain: Stbl3
  Copy number: Unknown
Gene/Insert
  Gene/Insert name: p38 Kinase Translocation Reporter
  Species: H. sapiens (human), M. musculus (mouse)
  Promoter: PGK
  Tag / fusion protein: mClover (C terminal on insert)
  Cloning method: Gateway Cloning
  Sequencing primers: 5′ ACCGAATCACCGACCTCTCT; 3′ GCAGCGTATCCACATAGCG
Terms and licenses: Academic/Nonprofit Terms; Industry Terms: Not Available to Industry
How to cite: pLentiPGK Puro DEST p38KTRClover was a gift from Markus Covert (Addgene plasmid # 90233)
