[The description below was written by a language model from this plasmid's Addgene catalogue record and pLannotate feature annotations shown in this document.]
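Description:
pLentiPGK Puro DEST p38KTRClover is a lentiviral mammalian expression plasmid built on the pLENTI PGK Puro DEST (w529-2) Gateway destination backbone. It is propagated in E. coli through a high-copy ColE1/pUC-type origin with ampicillin selection (AmpR), and also carries an f1 origin and an SV40 origin. The transfer cassette has an RSV promoter driving a truncated HIV-1 5' LTR, followed by the Ψ packaging signal with a gag fragment, the Rev response element for Rev-dependent nuclear export of the genomic RNA, the cPPT/CTS element, and a downstream truncated LTR followed by an SV40 polyadenylation signal. This layout is typical of a Tat-independent vector whose packaging functions are supplied in trans.

Between the LTRs, a human PGK promoter drives the insert, which is flanked by attB1 and attB2 sites left by Gateway recombination. The catalogue describes the insert as a p38 kinase translocation reporter (KTR) with mClover fused at its C terminus. A KTR reports kinase activity in single live cells by shifting a fluorescent protein between nucleus and cytoplasm according to its phosphorylation state. However, both sequence-derived feature tables annotate the open reading frame upstream of Clover as a roughly 1.1 kb match to mouse Mapk14, the p38 kinase itself, joined to Clover through a short linker-like segment. The sequenced insert may therefore be a p38–Clover fusion rather than a reporter substrate. The record does not explain this, but the depositor recommends a different plasmid instead of this one. A WPRE follows the insert to enhance transcript expression, and a separate mouse PGK promoter drives puromycin N-acetyltransferase for selecting stably transduced cells. The two sequence records differ slightly in length and start point but show the same feature content.
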