Features (pLannotate 1.2.2; 33 found; start..end, strand, type, name):
      1..227     +  promoter       RSV promoter: Rous sarcoma virus enhancer/promoter
    228..408     +  LTR            5' LTR (truncated): truncated 5' long terminal repeat (LTR) from HIV-1
    455..580     +  misc_feature   HIV-1 Ψ: packaging signal of human immunodeficiency virus type 1
    564..927     +  CDS            HIV-1 gag (fragment): gag protein from human immunodeficiency virus 1; gag
   1073..1306    +  misc_feature   RRE: The Rev response element (RRE) of HIV-1 allows for Rev-dependent mRNA export from the nucleus to the cytoplasm.
   1683..1783    +  CDS            Rev (fragment): human immunodeficiency virus 1 (HIV-1) Rev protein; rev; enhances nuclear export of unspliced and incompletely spliced viral mRNAs
   1802..1919    +  misc_feature   cPPT/CTS: central polypurine tract and central termination sequence of HIV-1
   1939..1962    -  misc_feature   MCS (fragment): pBluescript multiple cloning site
   1965..2475    +  promoter       hPGK promoter: human phosphoglycerate kinase 1 promoter
   2530..2554    +  protein_bind   attB1: mutant version of attB; recombination site for the Gateway® BP reaction BP Clonase™
   2583..2635    +  misc_feature   MCS: multiple cloning site
   2653..3732    +  CDS            Mapk14: MK14_MOUSE - Also known as Crk1, Csbp1, Csbp2. Experimental evidence at protein level: Swiss-Prot protein existence level 1. Serine/threonine kinase which acts as an essential component of the MAP kinase signal transduction pathway. MAPK14 is one of the four p38 MAPKs which play an important role in the cascades of cellular responses evoked by extracellular stimuli such as proinflammatory cytokines or physical stress leading to direct activation of transcription factors. Accordingly, p38 MAPKs phosphorylate a broad range of proteins and it has been estimated that they may have approximately 20
   3739..3773    +  CDS            TDsmURFP (fragment): monomeric tandem dimer of a small ultra-red fluorescent protein derived from a cyanobacterial phycobiliprotein (Rodriguez et al., 2016)
   3787..4470    +  CDS            Clover: Clover is a basic (constitutively fluorescent) green/yellow fluorescent protein published in 2012, derived from Aequorea victoria. It is reported to be a rapidly-maturing weak dimer with high acid sensitivity.
   4497..4521    -  protein_bind   attB2: mutant version of attB; recombination site for the Gateway® BP reaction BP Clonase™
   4552..5140    +  misc_feature   WPRE: woodchuck hepatitis virus posttranscriptional regulatory element
   5154..5653    +  promoter       PGK promoter: mouse phosphoglycerate kinase 1 promoter
   5674..6273    +  CDS            PuroR: puromycin N-acetyltransferase; pac from Streptomyces alboniger; confers resistance to puromycin
   6341..6478    +  CDS            nef (fragment): NEF_HV1LA - Experimental evidence at protein level: Swiss-Prot protein existence level 1. Extracellular Nef protein targets CD4(+) T-lymphocytes for apoptosis by interacting with CXCR4 surface receptors. From Human immunodeficiency virus type 1 group M subtype B (isolate Lai) (HIV-1).
   6464..6644    +  LTR            5' LTR (truncated): truncated 5' long terminal repeat (LTR) from HIV-1
   6716..6837    +  polyA_signal   SV40 poly(A) signal: SV40 polyadenylation signal
   6877..7012    +  rep_origin     SV40 ori: SV40 origin of replication
   7033..7051    -  promoter       T7 promoter: promoter for bacteriophage T7 RNA polymerase
   7059..7214    +  CDS            lacZα (fragment): LacZα fragment of β-galactosidase; lacZ fragment
   7219..7647    +  rep_origin     f1 ori (sequence partly withheld): f1 bacteriophage origin of replication; arrow indicates direction of (+) strand synthesis
   7700..7804    +  promoter       AmpR promoter: bla
   7805..8665    +  CDS            AmpR: β-lactamase; bla; confers resistance to ampicillin, carbenicillin, and related antibiotics
   8836..9424    +  rep_origin     ori: high-copy-number ColE1/pMB1/pBR322/pUC origin of replication
   9607..9699    +  CDS            lacI (fragment): lac repressor; lacI; The lac repressor binds to the lac operator to inhibit transcription in E. coli. This inhibition can be relieved by adding lactose or isopropyl-β-D-thiogalactopyranoside (IPTG).
   9712..9733    +  protein_bind   CAP binding site: CAP binding activates transcription in the presence of cAMP. E. coli catabolite activator protein
   9748..9778    +  promoter       lac promoter: promoter for the E. coli lac operon
   9786..9802    +  protein_bind   lac operator: The lac repressor binds to the lac operator to inhibit transcription in E. coli. This inhibition can be relieved by adding lactose or isopropyl-β-D-thiogalactopyranoside (IPTG). lac repressor encoded by lacI
   9847..9865    +  promoter       T3 promoter: promoter for bacteriophage T3 RNA polymerase
>Addgene plasmid #90233 | pLentiPGK Puro DEST p38KTRClover | addgene full sequence | sequence record 273280 | Addgene NGS Result
TGTAGTCTTATGCAATACTCTTGTAGTCTTGCAACATGGTAACGATGAGTTAGCAACATGCCTTACAAGG
AGAGAAAAAGCACCGTGCATGCCGATTGGTGGAAGTAAGGTGGTACGATCGTGCCTTATTAGGAAGGCAA
CAGACGGGTCTGACATGGATTGGACGAACCACTGAATTGCCGCATTGCAGAGATATTGTATTTAAGTGCC
TAGCTCGATACATAAACGGGTCTCTCTGGTTAGACCAGATCTGAGCCTGGGAGCTCTCTGGCTAACTAGG
GAACCCACTGCTTAAGCCTCAATAAAGCTTGCCTTGAGTGCTTCAAGTAGTGTGTGCCCGTCTGTTGTGT
GACTCTGGTAACTAGAGATCCCTCAGACCCTTTTAGTCAGTGTGGAAAATCTCTAGCAGTGGCGCCCGAA
CAGGGACTTGAAAGCGAAAGGGAAACCAGAGGAGCTCTCTCGACGCAGGACTCGGCTTGCTGAAGCGCGC
ACGGCAAGAGGCGAGGGGCGGCGACTGGTGAGTACGCCAAAAATTTTGACTAGCGGAGGCTAGAAGGAGA
GAGATGGGTGCGAGAGCGTCAGTATTAAGCGGGGGAGAATTAGATCGCGATGGGAAAAAATTCGGTTAAG
GCCAGGGGGAAAGAAAAAATATAAATTAAAACATATAGTATGGGCAAGCAGGGAGCTAGAACGATTCGCA
GTTAATCCTGGCCTGTTAGAAACATCAGAAGGCTGTAGACAAATACTGGGACAGCTACAACCATCCCTTC
AGACAGGATCAGAAGAACTTAGATCATTATATAATACAGTAGCAACCCTCTATTGTGTGCATCAAAGGAT
AGAGATAAAAGACACCAAGGAAGCTTTAGACAAGATAGAGGAAGAGCAAAACAAAAGTAAGACCACCGCA
CAGCAAGCGGCCGCTGATCTTCAGACCTGGAGGAGGAGATATGAGGGACAATTGGAGAAGTGAATTATAT
AAATATAAAGTAGTAAAAATTGAACCATTAGGAGTAGCACCCACCAAGGCAAAGAGAAGAGTGGTGCAGA
GAGAAAAAAGAGCAGTGGGAATAGGAGCTTTGTTCCTTGGGTTCTTGGGAGCAGCAGGAAGCACTATGGG
CGCAGCGTCAATGACGCTGACGGTACAGGCCAGACAATTATTGTCTGGTATAGTGCAGCAGCAGAACAAT
TTGCTGAGGGCTATTGAGGCGCAACAGCATCTGTTGCAACTCACAGTCTGGGGCATCAAGCAGCTCCAGG
CAAGAATCCTGGCTGTGGAAAGATACCTAAAGGATCAACAGCTCCTGGGGATTTGGGGTTGCTCTGGAAA
ACTCATTTGCACCACTGCTGTGCCTTGGAATGCTAGTTGGAGTAATAAATCTCTGGAACAGATTTGGAAT
CACACGACCTGGATGGAGTGGGACAGAGAAATTAACAATTACACAAGCTTAATACACTCCTTAATTGAAG
AATCGCAAAACCAGCAAGAAAAGAATGAACAAGAATTATTGGAATTAGATAAATGGGCAAGTTTGTGGAA
TTGGTTTAACATAACAAATTGGCTGTGGTATATAAAATTATTCATAATGATAGTAGGAGGCTTGGTAGGT
TTAAGAATAGTTTTTGCTGTACTTTCTATAGTGAATAGAGTTAGGCAGGGATATTCACCATTATCGTTTC
AGACCCACCTCCCAACCCCGAGGGGACCCGACAGGCCCGAAGGAATAGAAGAAGAAGGTGGAGAGAGAGA
CAGAGACAGATCCATTCGATTAGTGAACGGATCTCGACGGTATCGGTTAACTTTTAAAAGAAAAGGGGGG
ATTGGGGGGTACAGTGCAGGGGAAAGAATAGTAGACATAATAGCAACAGACATACAAACTAAAGAATTAC
AAAAACAAATTACAAAAATTCAAAATTTTATCGATCACGAGACTAGCCTCGAGAAGCTTGATATCGAATT
CCACGGGGTTGGGGTTGCGCCTTTTCCAAGGCAGCCCTGGGTTTGCGCAGGGACGCGGCTGCTCTGGGCG
TGGTTCCGGGAAACGCAGCGGCGCCGACCCTGGGTCTCGCACATTCTTCACGTCCGTTCGCAGCGTCACC
CGGATCTTCGCCGCTACCCTTGTGGGCCCCCCGGCGACGCTTCCTGCTCCGCCCCTAAGTCGGGAAGGTT
CCTTGCGGTTCGCGGCGTGCCGGACGTGACAAACGGAAGCCGCACGTCTCACTAGTACCCTCGCAGACGG
ACAGCGCCAGGGAGCAATGGCAGCGCGCCGACCGCGATGGGCTGTGGCCAATAGCGGCTGCTCAGCAGGG
CGCGCCGAGAGCAGCGGCCGGGAAGGGGCGGTGCGGGAGGCGGGGTGTGGGGCGGTAGTGTGGGCCCTGT
TCCTGCCCGCGCGGTGTTCCGCATTCTGCAAGCCTCCGGAGCGCACGTCGGCAGTCGGCTCCCTCGTTGA
CCGAATCACCGACCTCTCTCCCCAGGGGGATCCACCGGTTCGTCGACTAGTCCAGTGTGGTGGAATTCTG
CAGATATCAACAAGTTTGTACAAAAAAGCAGGCTTTAAAGGAACCAATTCAGTCGACTGGATCTCGAGCT
CAAGCTTCGAATTCTGCAGTCGACGGTACCGCGGGCCCGGGATCCACCGGCCGGTCGCCACCATGTCTCA
GGAGAGGCCCACGTTCTACCGGCAGGAGCTGAACAAGACCATCTGGGAGGTGCCCGAACGATACCAGAAC
CTGTCCCCGGTGGGCTCGGGCGCCTATGGCTCGGTGTGTGCTGCTTTTGATACAAAGACGGGGCATCGTG
TGGCAGTTAAGAAGCTGTCGAGACCGTTTCAGTCCATCATTCACGCCAAAAGGACCTACCGAGAGTTGCG
TCTGCTGAAGCACATGAAACACGAAAATGTGATTGGTCTGTTGGATGTGTTCACACCCGCAAGGTCACTG
GAGGAATTCAATGACGTGTACCTGGTGACCCATCTCATGGGGGCGGACCTGAACAACATCGTGAAGTGCC
AGAAGCTGACCGACGACCACGTTCAGTTTCTCATCTACCAGATCCTCCGAGGGCTGAAGTATATACATTC
GGCTGACATAATTCACAGGGACCTAAAGCCCAGCAACCTAGCTGTGAACGAAGACTGTGAGCTCAAGATT
CTGGATTTTGGGCTGGCTCGGCACACTGATGATGAGATGACAGGCTACGTGGCTACCAGGTGGTACCGAG
CCCCAGAGATCATGCTGAATTGGATGCACTACAACCAGACAGTGGATATTTGGTCCGTGGGCTGCATCAT
GGCTGAGCTGTTGACCGGAAGAACGTTGTTTCCTGGTACAGACCATATTGATCAGTTGAAGCTCATTTTA
AGACTCGTTGGAACCCCAGGGGCTGAGCTTCTGAAGAAAATCTCCTCAGAGTCTGCAAGAAACTACATTC
AGTCTCTGGCCCAGATGCCGAAGATGAACTTCGCAAATGTATTTATTGGTGCCAATCCCCTGGCTGTCGA
CCTACTGGAGAAGATGCTCGTTTTGGACTCAGATAAGAGGATCACAGCAGCCCAAGCTCTTGCGCATGCC
TACTTTGCTCAGTACCACGACCCTGATGATGAGCCTGTTGCTGACCCTTATGACCAGTCCTTTGAAAGCA
GGGACCTTCTCATAGATGAGTGGAAGAGCCTGACCTATGATGAAGTCATCAGCTTTGTGCCACCACCCCT
TGACCAAGAAGAGATGGAGTCCTCAATGGGGCATGGCACCGGCAGCACCGGCAGCGGCAGCTCATCCGGA
ACTAGTATGGTGAGCAAGGGCGAGGAGCTGTTCACCGGGGTGGTGCCCATCCTGGTCGAGCTGGACGGCG
ACGTAAACGGCCACAAGTTCAGCGTCCGCGGCGAGGGCGAGGGCGATGCCACCAACGGCAAGCTGACCCT
GAAGTTCATCTGCACCACCGGCAAGCTGCCCGTGCCCTGGCCCACCCTCGTGACCACCTTCGGCTACGGC
GTGGCCTGCTTCAGCCGCTACCCCGACCACATGAAGCAGCACGACTTCTTCAAGTCCGCCATGCCCGAAG
GCTACGTCCAGGAGCGCACCATCTCTTTCAAGGACGACGGTACCTACAAGACCCGCGCCGAGGTGAAGTT
CGAGGGCGACACCCTGGTGAACCGCATCGAGCTGAAGGGCATCGACTTCAAGGAGGACGGCAACATCCTG
GGGCACAAGCTGGAGTACAACTTCAACAGCCACAACGTCTATATCACGGCCGACAAGCAGAAGAACGGCA
TCAAGGCTAACTTCAAGATCCGCCACAACGTTGAGGACGGCAGCGTGCAGCTCGCCGACCACTACCAGCA
GAACACCCCCATCGGCGACGGCCCCGTGCTGCTGCCCGACAACCACTACCTGAGCCATCAGTCCGCCCTG
AGCAAAGACCCCAACGAGAAGCGCGATCACATGGTCCTGCTGGAGTTCGTGACCGCCGCCTAAGCGGCCG
CACTCGAGATATCTAGACCCAGCTTTCTTGTACAAAGTGGTTGATATCCAGCACAGTGGCGGCCGCTCGA
CAATCAACCTCTGGATTACAAAATTTGTGAAAGATTGACTGGTATTCTTAACTATGTTGCTCCTTTTACG
CTATGTGGATACGCTGCTTTAATGCCTTTGTATCATGCTATTGCTTCCCGTATGGCTTTCATTTTCTCCT
CCTTGTATAAATCCTGGTTGCTGTCTCTTTATGAGGAGTTGTGGCCCGTTGTCAGGCAACGTGGCGTGGT
GTGCACTGTGTTTGCTGACGCAACCCCCACTGGTTGGGGCATTGCCACCACCTGTCAGCTCCTTTCCGGG
ACTTTCGCTTTCCCCCTCCCTATTGCCACGGCGGAACTCATCGCCGCCTGCCTTGCCCGCTGCTGGACAG
GGGCTCGGCTGTTGGGCACTGACAATTCCGTGGTGTTGTCGGGGAAGCTGACGTCCTTTCCATGGCTGCT
CGCCTGTGTTGCCACCTGGATTCTGCGCGGGACGTCCTTCTGCTACGTCCCTTCGGCCCTCAATCCAGCG
GACCTTCCTTCCCGCGGCCTGCTGCCGGCTCTGCGGCCTCTTCCGCGTCTTCGCCTTCGCCCTCAGACGA
GTCGGATCTCCCTTTGGGCCGCCTCCCCGCCTGGAATTCTACCGGGTAGGGGAGGCGCTTTTCCCAAGGC
AGTCTGGAGCATGCGCTTTAGCAGCCCCGCTGGGCACTTGGCGCTACACAAGTGGCCTCTGGCCTCGCAC
ACATTCCACATCCACCGGTAGGCGCCAACCGGCTCCGTTCTTTGGTGGCCCCTTCGCGCCACCTTCTACT
CCTCCCCTAGTCAGGAAGTTCCCCCCCGCCCCGCAGCTCGCGTCGTGCAGGACGTGACAAATGGAAGTAG
CACGTCTCACTAGTCTCGTGCAGATGGACAGCACCGCTGAGCAATGGAAGCGGGTAGGCCTTTGGGGCAG
CGGCCAATAGCAGCTTTGCTCCTTCGCTTTCTGGGCTCAGAGGCTGGGAAGGGGTGGGTCCGGGGGCGGG
CTCAGGGGCGGGCTCAGGGGCGGGGCGGGCGCCCGAAGGTCCTCCGGAGGCCCGGCATTCTGCACGCTTC
AAAAGCGCACGTCTGCCGCGCTGTTCTCCTCTTCCTCATCTCCGGGCCTTTCGACCTGCAGCCCAAGCTT
ACCATGACCGAGTACAAGCCCACGGTGCGCCTCGCCACCCGCGACGACGTCCCCAGGGCCGTACGCACCC
TCGCCGCCGCGTTCGCCGACTACCCCGCCACGCGCCACACCGTCGATCCGGACCGCCACATCGAGCGGGT
CACCGAGCTGCAAGAACTCTTCCTCACGCGCGTCGGGCTCGACATCGGCAAGGTGTGGGTCGCGGACGAC
GGCGCCGCGGTGGCGGTCTGGACCACGCCGGAGAGCGTCGAAGCGGGGGCGGTGTTCGCCGAGATCGGCC
CGCGCATGGCCGAGTTGAGCGGTTCCCGGCTGGCCGCGCAGCAACAGATGGAAGGCCTCCTGGCGCCGCA
CCGGCCCAAGGAGCCCGCGTGGTTCCTGGCCACCGTCGGCGTCTCGCCCGACCACCAGGGCAAGGGTCTG
GGCAGCGCCGTCGTGCTCCCCGGAGTGGAGGCGGCCGAGCGCGCCGGGGTGCCCGCCTTCCTGGAGACCT
CCGCGCCCCGCAACCTCCCCTTCTACGAGCGGCTCGGCTTCACCGTCACCGCCGACGTCGAGGTGCCCGA
AGGACCGCGCACCTGGTGCATGACCCGCAAGCCCGGTGCCTGACGCCCGCCCCACGACCCGCAGCGCCCG
ACCGAAAGGAGCGCACGACCCCATGCATCTCGAGGGCCCGGTACCTTTAAGACCAATGACTTACAAGGCA
GCTGTAGATCTTAGCCACTTTTTAAAAGAAAAGGGGGGACTGGAAGGGCTAGCTCACTCCCAACGAAGAC
AAGATCTGCTTTTTGCTTGTACTGGGTCTCTCTGGTTAGACCAGATCTGAGCCTGGGAGCTCTCTGGCTA
ACTAGGGAACCCACTGCTTAAGCCTCAATAAAGCTTGCCTTGAGTGCTTCAAGTAGTGTGTGCCCGTCTG
TTGTGTGACTCTGGTAACTAGAGATCCCTCAGACCCTTTTAGTCAGTGTGGAAAATCTCTAGCAGTAGTA
GTTCATGTCATCTTATTATTCAGTATTTATAACTTGCAAAGAAATGAATATCAGAGAGTGAGAGGAACTT
GTTTATTGCAGCTTATAATGGTTACAAATAAAGCAATAGCATCACAAATTTCACAAATAAAGCATTTTTT
TCACTGCATTCTAGTTGTGGTTTGTCCAAACTCATCAATGTATCTTATCATGTCTGGCTCTAGCTATCCC
GCCCCTAACTCCGCCCATCCCGCCCCTAACTCCGCCCAGTTCCGCCCATTCTCCGCCCCATGGCTGACTA
ATTTTTTTTATTTATGCAGAGGCCGAGGCCGCCTCGGCCTCTGAGCTATTCCAGAAGTAGTGAGGAGGCT
TTTTTGGAGGCCTAGGGACGTACCCAATTCGCCCTATAGTGAGTCGTATTACGCGCGCTCACTGGCCGTC
GTTTTACAACGTCGTGACTGGGAAAACCCTGGCGTTACCCAACTTAATCGCCTTGCAGCACATCCCCCTT
TCGCCAGCTGGCGTAATAGCGAAGAGGCCCGCACCGATCGCCCTTCCCAACAGTTGCGCAGCCTGAATGG
CGAATGGG
[124 nt withheld, positions 7219-7342]
C
[91 nt withheld, positions 7344-7434]
A
[49 nt withheld, positions 7436-7484]
CCTTTGACGTTGGAGTCCACGTTCTTT
[37 nt withheld, positions 7512-7548]
ACCCTATCTCGGTCTATTCTTTTGATTTATAAGGGATTTTGCCGATTTCGGCCTATTGGTTAAAAAATGA
GCTGATTTAACAAAAATTTAACGCGAATTTTAACAAAATATTAACGCTTACAATTTAGGTGGCACTTTTC
GGGGAAATGTGCGCGGAACCCCTATTTGTTTATTTTTCTAAATACATTCAAATATGTATCCGCTCATGAG
ACAATAACCCTGATAAATGCTTCAATAATATTGAAAAAGGAAGAGTATGAGTATTCAACATTTCCGTGTC
GCCCTTATTCCCTTTTTTGCGGCATTTTGCCTTCCTGTTTTTGCTCACCCAGAAACGCTGGTGAAAGTAA
AAGATGCTGAAGATCAGTTGGGTGCACGAGTGGGTTACATCGAACTGGATCTCAACAGCGGTAAGATCCT
TGAGAGTTTTCGCCCCGAAGAACGTTTTCCAATGATGAGCACTTTTAAAGTTCTGCTATGTGGCGCGGTA
TTATCCCGTATTGACGCCGGGCAAGAGCAACTCGGTCGCCGCATACACTATTCTCAGAATGACTTGGTTG
AGTACTCACCAGTCACAGAAAAGCATCTTACGGATGGCATGACAGTAAGAGAATTATGCAGTGCTGCCAT
AACCATGAGTGATAACACTGCGGCCAACTTACTTCTGACAACGATCGGAGGACCGAAGGAGCTAACCGCT
TTTTTGCACAACATGGGGGATCATGTAACTCGCCTTGATCGTTGGGAACCGGAGCTGAATGAAGCCATAC
CAAACGACGAGCGTGACACCACGATGCCTGTAGCAATGGCAACAACGTTGCGCAAACTATTAACTGGCGA
ACTACTTACTCTAGCTTCCCGGCAACAATTAATAGACTGGATGGAGGCGGATAAAGTTGCAGGACCACTT
CTGCGCTCGGCCCTTCCGGCTGGCTGGTTTATTGCTGATAAATCTGGAGCCGGTGAGCGTGGGTCTCGCG
GTATCATTGCAGCACTGGGGCCAGATGGTAAGCCCTCCCGTATCGTAGTTATCTACACGACGGGGAGTCA
GGCAACTATGGATGAACGAAATAGACAGATCGCTGAGATAGGTGCCTCACTGATTAAGCATTGGTAACTG
TCAGACCAAGTTTACTCATATATACTTTAGATTGATTTAAAACTTCATTTTTAATTTAAAAGGATCTAGG
TGAAGATCCTTTTTGATAATCTCATGACCAAAATCCCTTAACGTGAGTTTTCGTTCCACTGAGCGTCAGA
CCCCGTAGAAAAGATCAAAGGATCTTCTTGAGATCCTTTTTTTCTGCGCGTAATCTGCTGCTTGCAAACA
AAAAAACCACCGCTACCAGCGGTGGTTTGTTTGCCGGATCAAGAGCTACCAACTCTTTTTCCGAAGGTAA
CTGGCTTCAGCAGAGCGCAGATACCAAATACTGTTCTTCTAGTGTAGCCGTAGTTAGGCCACCACTTCAA
GAACTCTGTAGCACCGCCTACATACCTCGCTCTGCTAATCCTGTTACCAGTGGCTGCTGCCAGTGGCGAT
AAGTCGTGTCTTACCGGGTTGGACTCAAGACGATAGTTACCGGATAAGGCGCAGCGGTCGGGCTGAACGG
GGGGTTCGTGCACACAGCCCAGCTTGGAGCGAACGACCTACACCGAACTGAGATACCTACAGCGTGAGCT
ATGAGAAAGCGCCACGCTTCCCGAAGGGAGAAAGGCGGACAGGTATCCGGTAAGCGGCAGGGTCGGAACA
GGAGAGCGCACGAGGGAGCTTCCAGGGGGAAACGCCTGGTATCTTTATAGTCCTGTCGGGTTTCGCCACC
TCTGACTTGAGCGTCGATTTTTGTGATGCTCGTCAGGGGGGCGGAGCCTATGGAAAAACGCCAGCAACGC
GGCCTTTTTACGGTTCCTGGCCTTTTGCTGGCCTTTTGCTCACATGTTCTTTCCTGCGTTATCCCCTGAT
TCTGTGGATAACCGTATTACCGCCTTTGAGTGAGCTGATACCGCTCGCCGCAGCCGAACGACCGAGCGCA
GCGAGTCAGTGAGCGAGGAAGCGGAAGAGCGCCCAATACGCAAACCGCCTCTCCCCGCGCGTTGGCCGAT
TCATTAATGCAGCTGGCACGACAGGTTTCCCGACTGGAAAGCGGGCAGTGAGCGCAACGCAATTAATGTG
AGTTAGCTCACTCATTAGGCACCCCAGGCTTTACACTTTATGCTTCCGGCTCGTATGTTGTGTGGAATTG
TGAGCGGATAACAATTTCACACAGGAAACAGCTATGACCATGATTACGCCAAGCGCGCAATTAACCCTCA
CTAAAGGGAACAAAAGCTGGAGCTGCAAGCTTAA
