Features (pLannotate 1.2.2; 33 found; start..end, strand, type, name):
     26..130     +  promoter       AmpR promoter: bla
    131..991     +  CDS            AmpR: β-lactamase; bla; confers resistance to ampicillin, carbenicillin, and related antibiotics
   1162..1750    +  rep_origin     ori: high-copy-number ColE1/pMB1/pBR322/pUC origin of replication
   1933..2025    +  CDS            lacI (fragment): lac repressor; lacI; The lac repressor binds to the lac operator to inhibit transcription in E. coli. This inhibition can be relieved by adding lactose or isopropyl-β-D-thiogalactopyranoside (IPTG).
   2038..2059    +  protein_bind   CAP binding site: CAP binding activates transcription in the presence of cAMP. E. coli catabolite activator protein
   2074..2104    +  promoter       lac promoter: promoter for the E. coli lac operon
   2112..2128    +  protein_bind   lac operator: The lac repressor binds to the lac operator to inhibit transcription in E. coli. This inhibition can be relieved by adding lactose or isopropyl-β-D-thiogalactopyranoside (IPTG). lac repressor encoded by lacI
   2173..2191    +  promoter       T3 promoter: promoter for bacteriophage T3 RNA polymerase
   2219..2445    +  promoter       RSV promoter: Rous sarcoma virus enhancer/promoter
   2446..2626    +  LTR            5' LTR (truncated): truncated 5' long terminal repeat (LTR) from HIV-1
   2673..2798    +  misc_feature   HIV-1 Ψ: packaging signal of human immunodeficiency virus type 1
   2782..3145    +  CDS            HIV-1 gag (fragment): gag protein from human immunodeficiency virus 1; gag
   3291..3524    +  misc_feature   RRE: The Rev response element (RRE) of HIV-1 allows for Rev-dependent mRNA export from the nucleus to the cytoplasm.
   3901..4001    +  CDS            Rev (fragment): human immunodeficiency virus 1 (HIV-1) Rev protein; rev; enhances nuclear export of unspliced and incompletely spliced viral mRNAs
   4020..4137    +  misc_feature   cPPT/CTS: central polypurine tract and central termination sequence of HIV-1
   4157..4180    -  misc_feature   MCS (fragment): pBluescript multiple cloning site
   4183..4693    +  promoter       hPGK promoter: human phosphoglycerate kinase 1 promoter
   4748..4772    +  protein_bind   attB1: mutant version of attB; recombination site for the Gateway® BP reaction BP Clonase™
   4801..4853    +  misc_feature   MCS: multiple cloning site
   4871..5950    +  CDS            Mapk14: MK14_MOUSE - Also known as Crk1, Csbp1, Csbp2. Experimental evidence at protein level: Swiss-Prot protein existence level 1. Serine/threonine kinase which acts as an essential component of the MAP kinase signal transduction pathway. MAPK14 is one of the four p38 MAPKs which play an important role in the cascades of cellular responses evoked by extracellular stimuli such as proinflammatory cytokines or physical stress leading to direct activation of transcription factors. Accordingly, p38 MAPKs phosphorylate a broad range of proteins and it has been estimated that they may have approximately 20
   5957..5991    +  CDS            TDsmURFP (fragment): monomeric tandem dimer of a small ultra-red fluorescent protein derived from a cyanobacterial phycobiliprotein (Rodriguez et al., 2016)
   6005..6688    +  CDS            Clover: Clover is a basic (constitutively fluorescent) green/yellow fluorescent protein published in 2012, derived from Aequorea victoria. It is reported to be a rapidly-maturing weak dimer with high acid sensitivity.
   6715..6739    -  protein_bind   attB2: mutant version of attB; recombination site for the Gateway® BP reaction BP Clonase™
   6770..7358    +  misc_feature   WPRE: woodchuck hepatitis virus posttranscriptional regulatory element
   7372..7871    +  promoter       PGK promoter: mouse phosphoglycerate kinase 1 promoter
   7892..8491    +  CDS            PuroR: puromycin N-acetyltransferase; pac from Streptomyces alboniger; confers resistance to puromycin
   8559..8696    +  CDS            nef (fragment): NEF_HV1LA - Experimental evidence at protein level: Swiss-Prot protein existence level 1. Extracellular Nef protein targets CD4(+) T-lymphocytes for apoptosis by interacting with CXCR4 surface receptors. From Human immunodeficiency virus type 1 group M subtype B (isolate Lai) (HIV-1).
   8682..8862    +  LTR            5' LTR (truncated): truncated 5' long terminal repeat (LTR) from HIV-1
   8934..9055    +  polyA_signal   SV40 poly(A) signal: SV40 polyadenylation signal
   9074..9209    +  rep_origin     SV40 ori: SV40 origin of replication
   9230..9248    -  promoter       T7 promoter: promoter for bacteriophage T7 RNA polymerase
   9256..9411    +  CDS            lacZα (fragment): LacZα fragment of β-galactosidase; lacZ fragment
   9416..9844    +  rep_origin     f1 ori (sequence partly withheld): f1 bacteriophage origin of replication; arrow indicates direction of (+) strand synthesis
>Addgene plasmid #90233 | pLentiPGK Puro DEST p38KTRClover Sequencing Result | analyzer sequence | sequence record 205937
AGGTGGCACTTTTCGGGGAAATGTGCGCGGAACCCCTATTTGTTTATTTTTCTAAATACATTCAAATATG
TATCCGCTCATGAGACAATAACCCTGATAAATGCTTCAATAATATTGAAAAAGGAAGAGTATGAGTATTC
AACATTTCCGTGTCGCCCTTATTCCCTTTTTTGCGGCATTTTGCCTTCCTGTTTTTGCTCACCCAGAAAC
GCTGGTGAAAGTAAAAGATGCTGAAGATCAGTTGGGTGCACGAGTGGGTTACATCGAACTGGATCTCAAC
AGCGGTAAGATCCTTGAGAGTTTTCGCCCCGAAGAACGTTTTCCAATGATGAGCACTTTTAAAGTTCTGC
TATGTGGCGCGGTATTATCCCGTATTGACGCCGGGCAAGAGCAACTCGGTCGCCGCATACACTATTCTCA
GAATGACTTGGTTGAGTACTCACCAGTCACAGAAAAGCATCTTACGGATGGCATGACAGTAAGAGAATTA
TGCAGTGCTGCCATAACCATGAGTGATAACACTGCGGCCAACTTACTTCTGACAACGATCGGAGGACCGA
AGGAGCTAACCGCTTTTTTGCACAACATGGGGGATCATGTAACTCGCCTTGATCGTTGGGAACCGGAGCT
GAATGAAGCCATACCAAACGACGAGCGTGACACCACGATGCCTGTAGCAATGGCAACAACGTTGCGCAAA
CTATTAACTGGCGAACTACTTACTCTAGCTTCCCGGCAACAATTAATAGACTGGATGGAGGCGGATAAAG
TTGCAGGACCACTTCTGCGCTCGGCCCTTCCGGCTGGCTGGTTTATTGCTGATAAATCTGGAGCCGGTGA
GCGTGGGTCTCGCGGTATCATTGCAGCACTGGGGCCAGATGGTAAGCCCTCCCGTATCGTAGTTATCTAC
ACGACGGGGAGTCAGGCAACTATGGATGAACGAAATAGACAGATCGCTGAGATAGGTGCCTCACTGATTA
AGCATTGGTAACTGTCAGACCAAGTTTACTCATATATACTTTAGATTGATTTAAAACTTCATTTTTAATT
TAAAAGGATCTAGGTGAAGATCCTTTTTGATAATCTCATGACCAAAATCCCTTAACGTGAGTTTTCGTTC
CACTGAGCGTCAGACCCCGTAGAAAAGATCAAAGGATCTTCTTGAGATCCTTTTTTTCTGCGCGTAATCT
GCTGCTTGCAAACAAAAAAACCACCGCTACCAGCGGTGGTTTGTTTGCCGGATCAAGAGCTACCAACTCT
TTTTCCGAAGGTAACTGGCTTCAGCAGAGCGCAGATACCAAATACTGTTCTTCTAGTGTAGCCGTAGTTA
GGCCACCACTTCAAGAACTCTGTAGCACCGCCTACATACCTCGCTCTGCTAATCCTGTTACCAGTGGCTG
CTGCCAGTGGCGATAAGTCGTGTCTTACCGGGTTGGACTCAAGACGATAGTTACCGGATAAGGCGCAGCG
GTCGGGCTGAACGGGGGGTTCGTGCACACAGCCCAGCTTGGAGCGAACGACCTACACCGAACTGAGATAC
CTACAGCGTGAGCTATGAGAAAGCGCCACGCTTCCCGAAGGGAGAAAGGCGGACAGGTATCCGGTAAGCG
GCAGGGTCGGAACAGGAGAGCGCACGAGGGAGCTTCCAGGGGGAAACGCCTGGTATCTTTATAGTCCTGT
CGGGTTTCGCCACCTCTGACTTGAGCGTCGATTTTTGTGATGCTCGTCAGGGGGGCGGAGCCTATGGAAA
AACGCCAGCAACGCGGCCTTTTTACGGTTCCTGGCCTTTTGCTGGCCTTTTGCTCACATGTTCTTTCCTG
CGTTATCCCCTGATTCTGTGGATAACCGTATTACCGCCTTTGAGTGAGCTGATACCGCTCGCCGCAGCCG
AACGACCGAGCGCAGCGAGTCAGTGAGCGAGGAAGCGGAAGAGCGCCCAATACGCAAACCGCCTCTCCCC
GCGCGTTGGCCGATTCATTAATGCAGCTGGCACGACAGGTTTCCCGACTGGAAAGCGGGCAGTGAGCGCA
ACGCAATTAATGTGAGTTAGCTCACTCATTAGGCACCCCAGGCTTTACACTTTATGCTTCCGGCTCGTAT
GTTGTGTGGAATTGTGAGCGGATAACAATTTCACACAGGAAACAGCTATGACCATGATTACGCCAAGCGC
GCAATTAACCCTCACTAAAGGGAACAAAAGCTGGAGCTGCAAGCTTAATGTAGTCTTATGCAATACTCTT
GTAGTCTTGCAACATGGTAACGATGAGTTAGCAACATGCCTTACAAGGAGAGAAAAAGCACCGTGCATGC
CGATTGGTGGAAGTAAGGTGGTACGATCGTGCCTTATTAGGAAGGCAACAGACGGGTCTGACATGGATTG
GACGAACCACTGAATTGCCGCATTGCAGAGATATTGTATTTAAGTGCCTAGCTCGATACATAAACGGGTC
TCTCTGGTTAGACCAGATCTGAGCCTGGGAGCTCTCTGGCTAACTAGGGAACCCACTGCTTAAGCCTCAA
TAAAGCTTGCCTTGAGTGCTTCAAGTAGTGTGTGCCCGTCTGTTGTGTGACTCTGGTAACTAGAGATCCC
TCAGACCCTTTTAGTCAGTGTGGAAAATCTCTAGCAGTGGCGCCCGAACAGGGACTTGAAAGCGAAAGGG
AAACCAGAGGAGCTCTCTCGACGCAGGACTCGGCTTGCTGAAGCGCGCACGGCAAGAGGCGAGGGGCGGC
GACTGGTGAGTACGCCAAAAATTTTGACTAGCGGAGGCTAGAAGGAGAGAGATGGGTGCGAGAGCGTCAG
TATTAAGCGGGGGAGAATTAGATCGCGATGGGAAAAAATTCGGTTAAGGCCAGGGGGAAAGAAAAAATAT
AAATTAAAACATATAGTATGGGCAAGCAGGGAGCTAGAACGATTCGCAGTTAATCCTGGCCTGTTAGAAA
CATCAGAAGGCTGTAGACAAATACTGGGACAGCTACAACCATCCCTTCAGACAGGATCAGAAGAACTTAG
ATCATTATATAATACAGTAGCAACCCTCTATTGTGTGCATCAAAGGATAGAGATAAAAGACACCAAGGAA
GCTTTAGACAAGATAGAGGAAGAGCAAAACAAAAGTAAGACCACCGCACAGCAAGCGGCCGCTGATCTTC
AGACCTGGAGGAGGAGATATGAGGGACAATTGGAGAAGTGAATTATATAAATATAAAGTAGTAAAAATTG
AACCATTAGGAGTAGCACCCACCAAGGCAAAGAGAAGAGTGGTGCAGAGAGAAAAAAGAGCAGTGGGAAT
AGGAGCTTTGTTCCTTGGGTTCTTGGGAGCAGCAGGAAGCACTATGGGCGCAGCGTCAATGACGCTGACG
GTACAGGCCAGACAATTATTGTCTGGTATAGTGCAGCAGCAGAACAATTTGCTGAGGGCTATTGAGGCGC
AACAGCATCTGTTGCAACTCACAGTCTGGGGCATCAAGCAGCTCCAGGCAAGAATCCTGGCTGTGGAAAG
ATACCTAAAGGATCAACAGCTCCTGGGGATTTGGGGTTGCTCTGGAAAACTCATTTGCACCACTGCTGTG
CCTTGGAATGCTAGTTGGAGTAATAAATCTCTGGAACAGATTTGGAATCACACGACCTGGATGGAGTGGG
ACAGAGAAATTAACAATTACACAAGCTTAATACACTCCTTAATTGAAGAATCGCAAAACCAGCAAGAAAA
GAATGAACAAGAATTATTGGAATTAGATAAATGGGCAAGTTTGTGGAATTGGTTTAACATAACAAATTGG
CTGTGGTATATAAAATTATTCATAATGATAGTAGGAGGCTTGGTAGGTTTAAGAATAGTTTTTGCTGTAC
TTTCTATAGTGAATAGAGTTAGGCAGGGATATTCACCATTATCGTTTCAGACCCACCTCCCAACCCCGAG
GGGACCCGACAGGCCCGAAGGAATAGAAGAAGAAGGTGGAGAGAGAGACAGAGACAGATCCATTCGATTA
GTGAACGGATCTCGACGGTATCGGTTAACTTTTAAAAGAAAAGGGGGGATTGGGGGGTACAGTGCAGGGG
AAAGAATAGTAGACATAATAGCAACAGACATACAAACTAAAGAATTACAAAAACAAATTACAAAAATTCA
AAATTTTATCGATCACGAGACTAGCCTCGAGAAGCTTGATATCGAATTCCACGGGGTTGGGGTTGCGCCT
TTTCCAAGGCAGCCCTGGGTTTGCGCAGGGACGCGGCTGCTCTGGGCGTGGTTCCGGGAAACGCAGCGGC
GCCGACCCTGGGTCTCGCACATTCTTCACGTCCGTTCGCAGCGTCACCCGGATCTTCGCCGCTACCCTTG
TGGGCCCCCCGGCGACGCTTCCTGCTCCGCCCCTAAGTCGGGAAGGTTCCTTGCGGTTCGCGGCGTGCCG
GACGTGACAAACGGAAGCCGCACGTCTCACTAGTACCCTCGCAGACGGACAGCGCCAGGGAGCAATGGCA
GCGCGCCGACCGCGATGGGCTGTGGCCAATAGCGGCTGCTCAGCAGGGCGCGCCGAGAGCAGCGGCCGGG
AAGGGGCGGTGCGGGAGGCGGGGTGTGGGGCGGTAGTGTGGGCCCTGTTCCTGCCCGCGCGGTGTTCCGC
ATTCTGCAAGCCTCCGGAGCGCACGTCGGCAGTCGGCTCCCTCGTTGACCGAATCACCGACCTCTCTCCC
CAGGGGGATCCACCGGTTCGTCGACTAGTCCAGTGTGGTGGAATTCTGCAGATATCAACAAGTTTGTACA
AAAAAGCAGGCTTTAAAGGAACCAATTCAGTCGACTGGATCTCGAGCTCAAGCTTCGAATTCTGCAGTCG
ACGGTACCGCGGGCCCGGGATCCACCGGCCGGTCGCCACCATGTCTCAGGAGAGGCCCACGTTCTACCGG
CAGGAGCTGAACAAGACCATCTGGGAGGTGCCCGAACGATACCAGAACCTGTCCCCGGTGGGCTCGGGCG
CCTATGGCTCGGTGTGTGCTGCTTTTGATACAAAGACGGGGCATCGTGTGGCAGTTAAGAAGCTGTCGAG
ACCGTTTCAGTCCATCATTCACGCCAAAAGGACCTACCGAGAGTTGCGTCTGCTGAAGCACATGAAACAC
GAAAATGTGATTGGTCTGTTGGATGTGTTCACACCCGCAAGGTCACTGGAGGAATTCAATGACGTGTACC
TGGTGACCCATCTCATGGGGGCGGACCTGAACAACATCGTGAAGTGCCAGAAGCTGACCGACGACCACGT
TCAGTTTCTCATCTACCAGATCCTCCGAGGGCTGAAGTATATACATTCGGCTGACATAATTCACAGGGAC
CTAAAGCCCAGCAACCTAGCTGTGAACGAAGACTGTGAGCTCAAGATTCTGGATTTTGGGCTGGCTCGGC
ACACTGATGATGAGATGACAGGCTACGTGGCTACCAGGTGGTACCGAGCCCCAGAGATCATGCTGAATTG
GATGCACTACAACCAGACAGTGGATATTTGGTCCGTGGGCTGCATCATGGCTGAGCTGTTGACCGGAAGA
ACGTTGTTTCCTGGTACAGACCATATTGATCAGTTGAAGCTCATTTTAAGACTCGTTGGAACCCCAGGGG
CTGAGCTTCTGAAGAAAATCTCCTCAGAGTCTGCAAGAAACTACATTCAGTCTCTGGCCCAGATGCCGAA
GATGAACTTCGCAAATGTATTTATTGGTGCCAATCCCCTGGCTGTCGACCTACTGGAGAAGATGCTCGTT
TTGGACTCAGATAAGAGGATCACAGCAGCCCAAGCTCTTGCGCATGCCTACTTTGCTCAGTACCACGACC
CTGATGATGAGCCTGTTGCTGACCCTTATGACCAGTCCTTTGAAAGCAGGGACCTTCTCATAGATGAGTG
GAAGAGCCTGACCTATGATGAAGTCATCAGCTTTGTGCCACCACCCCTTGACCAAGAAGAGATGGAGTCC
TCAATGGGGCATGGCACCGGCAGCACCGGCAGCGGCAGCTCATCCGGAACTAGTATGGTGAGCAAGGGCG
AGGAGCTGTTCACCGGGGTGGTGCCCATCCTGGTCGAGCTGGACGGCGACGTAAACGGCCACAAGTTCAG
CGTCCGCGGCGAGGGCGAGGGCGATGCCACCAACGGCAAGCTGACCCTGAAGTTCATCTGCACCACCGGC
AAGCTGCCCGTGCCCTGGCCCACCCTCGTGACCACCTTCGGCTACGGCGTGGCCTGCTTCAGCCGCTACC
CCGACCACATGAAGCAGCACGACTTCTTCAAGTCCGCCATGCCCGAAGGCTACGTCCAGGAGCGCACCAT
CTCTTTCAAGGACGACGGTACCTACAAGACCCGCGCCGAGGTGAAGTTCGAGGGCGACACCCTGGTGAAC
CGCATCGAGCTGAAGGGCATCGACTTCAAGGAGGACGGCAACATCCTGGGGCACAAGCTGGAGTACAACT
TCAACAGCCACAACGTCTATATCACGGCCGACAAGCAGAAGAACGGCATCAAGGCTAACTTCAAGATCCG
CCACAACGTTGAGGACGGCAGCGTGCAGCTCGCCGACCACTACCAGCAGAACACCCCCATCGGCGACGGC
CCCGTGCTGCTGCCCGACAACCACTACCTGAGCCATCAGTCCGCCCTGAGCAAAGACCCCAACGAGAAGC
GCGATCACATGGTCCTGCTGGAGTTCGTGACCGCCGCCTAAGCGGCCGCACTCGAGATATCTAGACCCAG
CTTTCTTGTACAAAGTGGTTGATATCCAGCACAGTGGCGGCCGCTCGACAATCAACCTCTGGATTACAAA
ATTTGTGAAAGATTGACTGGTATTCTTAACTATGTTGCTCCTTTTACGCTATGTGGATACGCTGCTTTAA
TGCCTTTGTATCATGCTATTGCTTCCCGTATGGCTTTCATTTTCTCCTCCTTGTATAAATCCTGGTTGCT
GTCTCTTTATGAGGAGTTGTGGCCCGTTGTCAGGCAACGTGGCGTGGTGTGCACTGTGTTTGCTGACGCA
ACCCCCACTGGTTGGGGCATTGCCACCACCTGTCAGCTCCTTTCCGGGACTTTCGCTTTCCCCCTCCCTA
TTGCCACGGCGGAACTCATCGCCGCCTGCCTTGCCCGCTGCTGGACAGGGGCTCGGCTGTTGGGCACTGA
CAATTCCGTGGTGTTGTCGGGGAAGCTGACGTCCTTTCCATGGCTGCTCGCCTGTGTTGCCACCTGGATT
CTGCGCGGGACGTCCTTCTGCTACGTCCCTTCGGCCCTCAATCCAGCGGACCTTCCTTCCCGCGGCCTGC
TGCCGGCTCTGCGGCCTCTTCCGCGTCTTCGCCTTCGCCCTCAGACGAGTCGGATCTCCCTTTGGGCCGC
CTCCCCGCCTGGAATTCTACCGGGTAGGGGAGGCGCTTTTCCCAAGGCAGTCTGGAGCATGCGCTTTAGC
AGCCCCGCTGGGCACTTGGCGCTACACAAGTGGCCTCTGGCCTCGCACACATTCCACATCCACCGGTAGG
CGCCAACCGGCTCCGTTCTTTGGTGGCCCCTTCGCGCCACCTTCTACTCCTCCCCTAGTCAGGAAGTTCC
CCCCCGCCCCGCAGCTCGCGTCGTGCAGGACGTGACAAATGGAAGTAGCACGTCTCACTAGTCTCGTGCA
GATGGACAGCACCGCTGAGCAATGGAAGCGGGTAGGCCTTTGGGGCAGCGGCCAATAGCAGCTTTGCTCC
TTCGCTTTCTGGGCTCAGAGGCTGGGAAGGGGTGGGTCCGGGGGCGGGCTCAGGGGCGGGCTCAGGGGCG
GGGCGGGCGCCCGAAGGTCCTCCGGAGGCCCGGCATTCTGCACGCTTCAAAAGCGCACGTCTGCCGCGCT
GTTCTCCTCTTCCTCATCTCCGGGCCTTTCGACCTGCAGCCCAAGCTTACCATGACCGAGTACAAGCCCA
CGGTGCGCCTCGCCACCCGCGACGACGTCCCCAGGGCCGTACGCACCCTCGCCGCCGCGTTCGCCGACTA
CCCCGCCACGCGCCACACCGTCGATCCGGACCGCCACATCGAGCGGGTCACCGAGCTGCAAGAACTCTTC
CTCACGCGCGTCGGGCTCGACATCGGCAAGGTGTGGGTCGCGGACGACGGCGCCGCGGTGGCGGTCTGGA
CCACGCCGGAGAGCGTCGAAGCGGGGGCGGTGTTCGCCGAGATCGGCCCGCGCATGGCCGAGTTGAGCGG
TTCCCGGCTGGCCGCGCAGCAACAGATGGAAGGCCTCCTGGCGCCGCACCGGCCCAAGGAGCCCGCGTGG
TTCCTGGCCACCGTCGGCGTCTCGCCCGACCACCAGGGCAAGGGTCTGGGCAGCGCCGTCGTGCTCCCCG
GAGTGGAGGCGGCCGAGCGCGCCGGGGTGCCCGCCTTCCTGGAGACCTCCGCGCCCCGCAACCTCCCCTT
CTACGAGCGGCTCGGCTTCACCGTCACCGCCGACGTCGAGGTGCCCGAAGGACCGCGCACCTGGTGCATG
ACCCGCAAGCCCGGTGCCTGACGCCCGCCCCACGACCCGCAGCGCCCGACCGAAAGGAGCGCACGACCCC
ATGCATCTCGAGGGCCCGGTACCTTTAAGACCAATGACTTACAAGGCAGCTGTAGATCTTAGCCACTTTT
TAAAAGAAAAGGGGGGACTGGAAGGGCTAGCTCACTCCCAACGAAGACAAGATCTGCTTTTTGCTTGTAC
TGGGTCTCTCTGGTTAGACCAGATCTGAGCCTGGGAGCTCTCTGGCTAACTAGGGAACCCACTGCTTAAG
CCTCAATAAAGCTTGCCTTGAGTGCTTCAAGTAGTGTGTGCCCGTCTGTTGTGTGACTCTGGTAACTAGA
GATCCCTCAGACCCTTTTAGTCAGTGTGGAAAATCTCTAGCAGTAGTAGTTCATGTCATCTTATTATTCA
GTATTTATAACTTGCAAAGAAATGAATATCAGAGAGTGAGAGGAACTTGTTTATTGCAGCTTATAATGGT
TACAAATAAAGCAATAGCATCACAAATTTCACAAATAAAGCATTTTTTTCACTGCATTCTAGTTGTGGTT
TGTCCAAACTCATCAATGTATCTTATCATGTCTGGCTCTAGCTATCCCGCCCCTAACTCCGCCCAGTYCC
GCCCWTWCTCCGCCCCATGGCTGACTAATTTTTTTTATTTATGCAGAGGCCGAGGCCGCCTCGGCCTCTG
AGCTATTCCAGAAGTAGTGAGGAGGCTTTTTTGGAGGCCTAGGGACGTACCCAATTCGCCCTATAGTGAG
TCGTATTACGCGCGCTCACTGGCCGTCGTTTTACAACGTCGTGACTGGGAAAACCCTGGCGTTACCCAAC
TTAATCGCCTTGCAGCACATCCCCCTTTCGCCAGCTGGCGTAATAGCGAAGAGGCCCGCACCGATCGCCC
TTCCCAACAGTTGCGCAGCCTGAATGGCGAATGGG
[124 nt withheld, positions 9416-9539]
C
[91 nt withheld, positions 9541-9631]
A
[49 nt withheld, positions 9633-9681]
CCTTTGACGTTGGAGTCCACGTTCTTT
[37 nt withheld, positions 9709-9745]
ACCCTATCTCGGTCTATTCTTTTGATTTATAAGGGATTTTGCCGATTTCGGCCTATTGGTTAAAAAATGA
GCTGATTTAACAAAAATTTAACGCGAATTTTAACAAAATATTAACGCTTACAATTT
